>Addgene plasmid #53548 | pcDNA3.1 3xFLAG TPP1 88-544 | addgene partial sequence | sequence record 86351 | CMV-F 5'-CGCAAATGGGCGGTAGGCGTG-3'
CTATATAAGCAGAGCTCTCTGGCTAACTAGAGAACCCACTGCTTACTGGCTTATCGAAATTAATACGACT
CACTATAGGGAGACCCAAGCTGGCTAGCATGGACTACAAAGACCATGACGGTGATTATAAAGATCATGAC
ATCGATTACAAGGATGACGATGACAAGAAGCTTGCAGGTTCGGGGAGGCTGGTCCTACGGCCCTGGATTC
GGGAGCTGATTCTGGGGTCAGAGACACCCTCCAGTCCACGAGCCGGGCAGCTGCTTGAGGTACTACAGGA
CGCCGAGGCCGCGGTCGCGGGCCCATCCCACGCCCCTGATACGTCCGACGTCGGGGCCACGCTGCTTGTG
TCTGACGGGACCCACAGTGTCCGATGCCTGGTGACGCGGGAGGCCCTGGACACCTCGGACTGGGAGGAGA
AGGAGTTCGGCTTCCGCGGGACAGAGGGCCGGCTGCTGCTGCTGCAGGACTGCGGGGTTCATGTCCAGGT
CGCTGAGGGCGGCGCGCCCGCAGAGTTCTATCTCCAGGTGGACCGCTTCAGCCTGCTGCCCACGGAGCAG
CCCCGGCTACGGGTGCCTGGTTGCAACCAAGACTTAGATGTTCAGAAAAAGCTCTATGACTGCCTTGAGG
AGCACCTTTCAGAGTCCACCTCGTCCAATGCAGGCCTATCACTGTCCCAGCTTCTGGATGAAATGCGGGA
GGACCAGGAGCATCAGGGGGCACTCGTGTGCCTGGCTGAAAGCTGCCTGACACTGGAGGGCCCTTGCACA
GCACCCCCTGTCACCCACTGGGCTGCCTCACGATGCAAGGCCACGGGAGAAGCTGTGTACACTGTCCCCA
GCTCAATGCTGTGCATCTCTGAGAATGACCAGCTAATTCTGAGCTCTCTAGGCCCCTGTCAGAGGACACA
GGGCCCTGAGCTGCCCCCACCAGACCCGGCTCTGCAGGACCTATCTCTGACCCTCATAGCCTCTCCTCCT
TCCTCACCCAGTTCCTCAGGAACCCCGGCCTTACCCGGCCACATGTCATCCGAGGAAAGTGGTACCAGCA
TCAGCCTTCTGCCTGCCCTGTCCTTGGCTGCTCCAGA
