>Addgene plasmid #53548 | pcDNA3.1 3xFLAG TPP1 88-544 | addgene partial sequence | sequence record 86357 | BGH-rev 5'-TAGAAGGCACAGTCGAGG-3'
GGTTTAAACGGGCCCTCTAGACTCGAGTCAAAGGAAGCAGAGTGTGGAGCGGTATCTGTCCTGCGTGACG
TCTCACATCGGAGTTGGCTCAGACCCTGGCTGTGCATCCATCAGAAAGTGCAAGGCCCAGGCCATGAGCT
GGGGAGGAAGCCTGACAGCTTGGACCCGAGCACAGAGGGACGTGCAGGGTGGCTCATACTCATACTGGAA
GGCAGAACCATCACGATGCCTCTTTGGGGGTTCCCAGACAGAGCAGGGCTCCTGGGCTCCCCTGGTAGCT
CCGGTCCTGGGAAAAGGCGGCCGATTCTTGCAGGGCAACCCTACAAACTCCTTGAACTCCAGGCTAGGTT
TCTGGGGCCTGGTCACAAGAGCCTGGTGTGGACTGGGGACATGGCTACGGGGTGAGAGACTGGGAGTGCA
GCTCTGGAGTGGGGAGCTGGGGGTACGGCTGGCGTGTGGGGACCTGGGGGTCAGGGTGGCAGGGGCTGAG
CAGATGGCTGGTGAGGGCTGGGAGCTGCTTCTCTGCCCTGGGTCTGGAGCAGCCAAGGACAGGGCAGGCA
GAAGGCTGATGCTGGTACCACTTTCCTCGGATGACATGTGGCCGGGTAAGGCCGGGGTTCCTGAGGAACT
GGGTGAGGAAGGAGGAGAGGCTATGAGGGTCAGAGATAGGTCCTGCAGAGCCGGGTCTGGTGGGGGCAGC
TCAGGGCCCTGTGTCCTCTGACAGGGGCCTAGAGAGCTCAGAATTAGCTGGTCATTCTCAGAGATGCACA
GCATTGAGCTGGGGACAGTGTACACAGCTTCTCCCGTGGCCTTGCATCGTGAGGCAGCCCAGTGGGTGAC
AGGGGGTGCTGTGCAAGGGCCCTCCAGTGTC
