[The description below was written by a language model from this plasmid's Addgene catalogue record.]
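Description:
pcDNA3.1 3xFLAG TPP1 88-544 is a mammalian expression plasmid built on the Invitrogen pcDNA3.1 backbone. It is maintained in E. coli as a high-copy plasmid under ampicillin selection. It also carries a neomycin resistance marker, so transfected mammalian cells can be selected with G418 when stable expression is wanted. No feature table accompanies the record, so backbone details beyond these catalogue fields are not documented here.

The insert is human TPP1, the product of the ACD gene (also known as PIP1, PTOP or TINT1), a telomere-associated protein. It was cloned between NheI and XhoI sites that both remain intact, and it is expressed from the strong constitutive CMV promoter. The listed 3′ sequencing primer suggests the standard BGH polyadenylation region lies downstream of the insert. The coding region spans amino acids 88–544 of the reference accession. The depositor comments state that this span is what they consider full-length TPP1, so the numbering in the name does not indicate a truncation mutant. A 3xFLAG epitope is fused to the N terminus, which allows sensitive detection by immunoblot or immunofluorescence and affinity purification with anti-FLAG reagents.

The stated purpose is mammalian expression of full-length TPP1. The associated study examined the specificity requirements for interaction between human telomere proteins and the telomerase holoenzyme. This fits use of the tagged protein in transfected human cells for co-purification and interaction assays, probably as the wild-type reference alongside other TPP1 variants.
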