Addgene plasmid #53548: pcDNA3.1 3xFLAG TPP1 88-544
Purpose: mammalian expression of TPP1 full length
Depositing lab: Kathleen Collins. Depositing organization: University of California, Berkeley. Publication: Specificity requirements for human telomere protein interaction with telomerase holoenzyme. Sexton AN, Youmans DT, Collins K. J Biol Chem. 2012 Oct 5;287(41):34455-64. doi: 10.1074/jbc.M112.394767. Epub 2012 Aug 14. PubMed 22893708.
Backbone
  Vector backbone: pcDNA3.1
  Backbone manufacturer: Invitrogen
  Vector type: Mammalian Expression
  Selectable markers: Neomycin (select with G418)
Growth in bacteria
  Bacterial resistance: Ampicillin, 100 μg/mL
  Growth temperature: 37°C
  Growth strain: DH5alpha
  Copy number: High Copy
Gene/Insert
  Gene/Insert name: TPP1 (alt names: ACD; adrenocortical dysplasia homolog)
  Species: H. sapiens (human)
  GenBank ID: NM_001082486.1
  Entrez Gene: ACD (a.k.a. PIP1, PTOP, TINT1, TPP1)
  Promoter: CMV
  Tag / fusion protein: 3xFLAG (N terminal on insert)
  Cloning method: Restriction Enzyme; 5′ cloning site NheI (not destroyed); 3′ cloning site XhoI (not destroyed)
  Sequencing primers: 5′ CMV-F; 3′ BGH-Rev
Terms and licenses: Academic/Nonprofit Terms; Industry Terms: Not Available to Industry
Depositor comments: Full-length TPP1 includes amino acids 88–544 of GenBankTM accession no. NM_001082486.1
How to cite: pcDNA3.1 3xFLAG TPP1 88-544 was a gift from Kathleen Collins (Addgene plasmid # 53548 ; http://n2t.net/addgene:53548 ; RRID:Addgene_53548)
